>Addgene plasmid #103195 | LSB-hsa-miR-1271-3p | depositor full sequence | sequence record 195439 | Full Sequence
AATTGAGGGGATAACGCAGGAAAGAACATGTGAGCAAAAGGCCAGCAAAAGGCCAGGAACCGTAAAAAGG
CCGCGTTGCTGGCGTTTTTCCATAGGCTCCGCCCCCCTGACGAGCATCACAAAAATCGACGCTCAAGTCA
GAGGTGGCGAAACCCGACAGGACTATAAAGATACCAGGCGTTTCCCCCTGGAAGCTCCCTCGTGCGCTCT
CCTGTTCCGACCCTGCCGCTTACCGGATACCTGTCCGCCTTTCTCCCTTCGGGAAGCGTGGCGCTTTCTC
ATAGCTCACGCTGTAGGTATCTCAGTTCGGTGTAGGTCGTTCGCTCCAAGCTGGGCTGTGTGCACGAACC
CCCCGTTCAGCCCGACCGCTGCGCCTTATCCGGTAACTATCGTCTTGAGTCCAACCCGGTAAGACACGAC
TTATCGCCACTGGCAGCAGCCACTGGTAACAGGATTAGCAGAGCGAGGTATGTAGGCGGTGCTACAGAGT
TCTTGAAGTGGTGGCCTAACTACGGCTACACTAGAAGAACAGTATTTGGTATCTGCGCTCTGCTGAAGCC
AGTTACCTTCGGAAAAAGAGTTGGTAGCTCTTGATCCGGCAAACAAACCACCGCTGGTAGCGGTGGTTTT
TTTGTTTGCAAGCAGCAGATTACGCGCAGAAAAAAAGGATCTCAAGAAGATCCTTTGATCTTTTCTACGG
GGTCTGACGCTCAGTGGAACGAAAACTCACGTTAAGGGATTTTGGTCATGAGATTATCAAAAAGGATCTT
CACCTAGATCCTTTTAAATTAAAAATGAAGTTTTAAATCAATCTAAAGTATATATGAGTAAACTTGGTCT
GACAGTTACCAATGCTTAATCAGTGAGGCACCTATCTCAGCGATCTGTCTATTTCGTTCATCCATAGTTG
CCTGACTCCCCGTCGTGTAGATAACTACGATACGGGAGGGCTTACCATCTGGCCCCAGTGCTGCAATGAT
ACCGCGAGAACCACGCTCACCGGCTCCAGATTTATCAGCAATAAACCAGCCAGCCGGAAGGGCCGAGCGC
AGAAGTGGTCCTGCAACTTTATCCGCCTCCATCCAGTCTATTAATTGTTGCCGGGAAGCTAGAGTAAGTA
GTTCGCCAGTTAATAGTTTGCGCAACGTTGTTGCCATTGCTACAGGCATCGTGGTGTCACGCTCGTCGTT
TGGTATGGCTTCATTCAGCTCCGGTTCCCAACGATCAAGGCGAGTTACATGATCCCCCATGTTGTGCAAA
AAAGCGGTTAGCTCCTTCGGTCCTCCGATCGTTGTCAGAAGTAAGTTGGCCGCAGTGTTATCACTCATGG
TTATGGCAGCACTGCATAATTCTCTTACTGTCATGCCATCCGTAAGATGCTTTTCTGTGACTGGTGAGTA
CTCAACCAAGTCATTCTGAGAATAGTGTATGCGGCGACCGAGTTGCTCTTGCCCGGCGTCAATACGGGAT
AATACCGCGCCACATAGCAGAACTTTAAAAGTGCTCATCATTGGAAAACGTTCTTCGGGGCGAAAACTCT
CAAGGATCTTACCGCTGTTGAGATCCAGTTCGATGTAACCCACTCGTGCACCCAACTGATCTTCAGCATC
TTTTACTTTCACCAGCGTTTCTGGGTGAGCAAAAACAGGAAGGCAAAATGCCGCAAAAAAGGGAATAAGG
GCGACACGGAAATGTTGAATACTCATACTCTTCCTTTTTCAATATTATTGAAGCATTTATCAGGGTTATT
GTCTCATGAGCGGATACATATTTGAATGTAGCTCCGAATTTCTCGAGGGCTTGTCGACGACGGCGGTCTC
CGTCGTCAGGATCATGAATTCGACCCGCCTGCCACCATGACCGAGTACAAGCCCACGGTGCGCCTCGCCA
CCCGCGACGACGTCCCCCGGGCCGTACGCACCCTCGCCGCCGCGTTCGCCGACTACCCCGCCACGCGCCA
CACCGTCGACCCGGACCGCCACATCGAGCGGGTCACCGAGCTGCAAGAACTCTTCCTCACGCGCGTCGGG
CTCGACATCGGCAAGGTGTGGGTCGCGGACGACGGCGCCGCGGTGGCGGTCTGGACCACGCCGGAGAGCG
TCGAAGCGGGGGCGGTGTTCGCCGAGATCGGCCCGCGCATGGCCGAGTTGAGCGGTTCCCGGCTGGCCGC
GCAGCAACAGATGGAAGGCCTCCTGGCGCCGCACCGGCCCAAGGAGCCCGCGTGGTTCCTGGCCACCGTC
GGCGTCTCGCCCGACCACCAGGGCAAGGGTCTGGGCAGCGCCGTCGTGCTCCCCGGAGTGGAGGCGGCCG
AGCGCGCCGGGGTGCCCGCCTTCCTGGAGACATCCGCGCCCCGCAACCTCCCCTTCTACGAGCGGCTCGG
CTTCACCGTCACCGCCGACGTCGAGGTGCCCGAAGGACCGCGCACCTGGTGCATGACCCGCAAGCCCGGT
GCCTGATACGCGTGAATTCACTCCTCAGGTGCAGGCTGCCTATCAGAAGGTGGTGGCTGGTGTGGCCAAT
GCCCTGGCTCACAAATACCACTGAGATCTTTTTCCCTCTGCCAAAAATTATGGGGACATCATGAAGCCCC
TTGAGCATCTGACTTCTGGCTAATAAAGGAAATTTATTTTCATTGCAATAGTGTGTTGGAATTTTTTGTG
TCTCTCACTCGGAAGGACATATGGGAGGGCAAATCATTTAAAACATCAGAATGAGTATTTGGTTTAGAGT
TTGGCAACATATGCCCATATGCTGGCTGCCATGAACAAAGGTTGGCTATAAAGAGGTCATCAGTATATGA
AACAGCCCCCTGCTGTCCATTCCTTATTCCATAGAAAAGCCTTGACTTGAGGTTAGATTTTTTTTATATT
TTGTTTTGTGTTATTTTTTTCTTTAACATCCCTAAAATTTTCCTTACATGTTTTACTAGCCAGATTTTTC
CTCCTCTCCTGACTACTCCCAGTCATAGCTGTCCCTCTTCTCTTATGGAGATCCCTCGACCTGCAGCCCA
AGCTTGAATTCTCTAGAATTACCCTGTTATCCCTATGCTTGGTTTACCGAGCTCTTATTGGTTTTCAAAC
TTCATTGACTGTGCCCAACGCGCCTGGGAGCTCACGGGGACAGCCCCCCCCCAAAGCCCCCAGGGATGTA
ATTACGTCCCTCCCCCGCTAGGGGGCAGCAGCGAGCCGCCCGGGGCTCCGCTCCGGTCCGGCGCTCCCCC
CGCATCCCCGAGCCGGCAGCGTGCGGGGACAGCCCGGGCACGGGGAAGGTGGCACGGGATCGCTTTCCTC
TGAACGCTTCTCGCTGCTCTTTGAGCCTGCAGACACCTGGGGGGATACGGGGAAAAAGCTAGGCTGAAAG
ACCGGTTCTTAGAATGACACGCGCCTGGGAGCTCACGGGGACAGCCCCCCCCCAAAGCCCCCAGGGATGT
AATTACGTCCCTCCCCCGCTAGGGGGCAGCAGCGAGCCGCCCGGGGCTCCGCTCCGGTCCGGCGCTCCCC
CCGCATCCCCGAGCCGGCAGCGTGCGGGGACAGCCCGGGCACGGGGAAGGTGGCACGGGATCGCTTTCCT
CTGAACGCTTCTCGCTGCTCTTTGAGCCTGCAGACACCTGGGGGGATACGGGGAAAAAGCTAACTTCTGA
GACGACAACTTTGTATAGAAAAGTTGGCTCCGAATTCGCCCTTGACAGCAGAGATCCAGTTTGGTTAATT
AATTGGCTCCGGTGCCCGTCAGTGGGCAGAGCGCACATCGCCCACAGTCCCCGAGAAGTTGTGGGGAGGG
GTCGGCAATTGAACCGGTGCCTAGAGAAGGTGGCGCGGGGTAAACTGGGAAAGTGATGTCGTGTACTGGC
TCCGCCTTTTTCCCGAGGGTGGGGGAGAACCGTATATAAGTGCAGTAGTCGCCGTGAACGTTCTTTTTCG
CAACGGGTTTGCCGCCAGAACACAGGTAAGTGCCGTGTGTGGTTCCCGCGGGCCTGGCCTCTTTACGGGT
TATGGCCCTTGCGTGCCTTGAATTACTTCCACCTGGCTGCAGTACGTGATTCTTGATCCCGAGCTTCGGG
TTGGAAGTGGGTGGGAGAGTTCGAGGCCTTGCGCTTAAGGAGCCCCTTCGCCTCGTGCTTGAGTTGAGGC
CTGGCCTGGGCGCTGGGGCCGCCGCGTGCGAATCTGGTGGCACCTTCGCGCCTGTCTCGCTGCTTTCGAT
AAGTCTCTAGCCATTTAAAATTTTTGATGACCTGCTGCGACGCTTTTTTTCTGGCAAGATAGTCTTGTAA
ATGCGGGCCAAGATCTGCACACTGGTATTTCGGTTTTTGGGGCCGCGGGCGGCGACGGGGCCCGTGCGTC
CCAGCGCACATGTTCGGCGAGGCGGGGCCTGCGAGCGCGGCCACCGAGAATCGGACGGGGGTAGTCTCAA
GCTGGCCGGCCTGCTCTGGTGCCTGGCCTCGCGCCGCCGTGTATCGCCCCGCCCTGGGCGGCAAGGCTGG
CCCGGTCGGCACCAGTTGCGTGAGCGGAAAGATGGCCGCTTCCCGGCCCTGCTGCAGGGAGCTCAAAATG
GAGGACGCGGCGCTCGGGAGAGCGGGCGGGTGAGTCACCCACACAAAGGAAAAGGGCCTTTCCGTCCTCA
GCCGTCGCTTCATGTGACTCCACGGAGTACCGGGCGCCGTCCAGGCACCTCGATTAGTTCTCGAGCTTTT
GGAGTACGTCGTCTTTAGGTTGGGGGGAGGGGTTTTATGCGATGGAGTTTCCCCACACTGAGTGGGTGGA
GACTGAAGTTAGGCCAGCTTGGCACTTGATGTAATTCTCCTTGGAATTTGCCCTTTTTGAGTTTGGATCT
TGGTTCATTCTCAAGCCTCAGACAGTGGTTCAAAGTTTTTTTCTTCCATTTCAGGTGTCGTGAGAAGGGC
GAATTCGACCCAAGTTTGTACAAAAAAGCAGGCTGGATCCAGGTGCCACCATGGTGAGCGAGCTGATTAA
GGAGAACATGCACATGAAGCTGTACATGGAGGGCACCGTGAACAACCACCACTTCAAGTGCACATCCGAG
GGCGAAGGCAAGCCCTACGAGGGCACCCAGACCATGAGAATCAAGGCGGTCGAGGGCGGCCCTCTCCCCT
TCGCCTTCGACATCCTGGCTACCAGCTTCATGTACGGCAGCAAAACCTTCATCAACCACACCCAGGGCAT
CCCCGACTTCTTTAAGCAGTCCTTCCCCGAGGGCTTCACATGGGAGAGAGTCACCACATACGAAGATGGG
GGCGTGCTGACCGCTACCCAGGACACCAGCCTCCAGGACGGCTGCCTCATCTACAACGTCAAGATCAGAG
GGGTGAACTTCCCATCCAACGGCCCTGTGATGCAGAAGAAAACACTCGGCTGGGAGGCCTCCACCGAGAC
ACTGTACCCCGCTGACGGCGGCCTGGAAGGCAGAGCCGACATGGCCCTGAAGCTCGTGGGCGGGGGCCAC
CTGATCTGCAACCTTAAGACCACATACAGATCCAAGAAACCCGCTAAGAACCTCAAGATGCCCGGCGTCT
ACTATGTGGACAGGAGACTGGAAAGAATCAAGGAGGCCGACAAAGAGACATACGTCGAGCAGCACGAGGT
GGCTGTGGCCAGATACTGCGACCTCCCTAGCAAACTGGGGCACAAACTTAATTGAGAATTCTACCACCCA
GCTTTCTTGTACAAAGTGGTACGTCTCAAGACCAGAGGTCTCTGCTTATCCTGGATGCCTGGCACATAGC
AGGCACTTGCCTGGCACATAGCAGGCACTTGCCTGGCACATAGCAGGCACTTGCCTGGCACATAGCAGGC
ACTCAACCAGAAGAGACCTGTGCTTCACTCCTCAGGTGCAGGCTGCCTATCAGAAGGTGGTGGCTGGTGT
GGCCAATGCCCTGGCTCACAAATACCACTGAGATCTTTTTCCCTCTGCCAAAAATTATGGGGACATCATG
AAGCCCCTTGAGCATCTGACTTCTGGCTAATAAAGGAAATTTATTTTCATTGCAATAGTGTGTTGGAATT
TTTTGTGTCTCTCACTCGGAAGGACATATGGGAGGGCAAATCATTTAAAACATCAGAATGAGTATTTGGT
TTAGAGTTTGGCAACATATGCCCATATGCTGGCTGCCATGAACAAAGGTTGGCTATAAAGAGGTCATCAG
TATATGAAACAGCCCCCTGCTGTCCATTCCTTATTCCATAGAAAAGCCTTGACTTGAGGTTAGATTTTTT
TTATATTTTGTTTTGTGTTATTTTTTTCTTTAACATCCCTAAAATTTTCCTTACATGTTTTACTAGCCAG
ATTTTTCCTCCTCTCCTGACTACTCCCAGTCATAGCTGTCCCTCTTCTCTTATGGAGATCCCGAGCGGTG
CGTTTTTATGCTTGTAGTATTGTATAATGTTTTTAAGATCCAAGCTTCTGACCTCTTCTCTTCCTCCCAC
AGGGCCTCGAGACAATTGCATCGATGGTACCAGTGAAAGTCTGCAATGAATTCGAGTTGGCGCGCCTGTC
ATTCTAAATCTCTCTTTCAGCCTAAAGCTTTTTCCCCGTATCCCCCCAGGTGTCTGCAGGCTCAAAGAGC
AGCGAGAAGCGTTCAGAGGAAAGCGATCCCGTGCCACCTTCCCCGTGCCCGGGCTGTCCCCGCACGCTGC
CGGCTCGGGGATGCGGGGGGAGCGCCGGACCGGAGCGGAGCCCCGGGCGGCTCGCTGCTGCCCCCTAGCG
GGGGAGGGACGTAATTACATCCCTGGGGGCTTTGGGAGGGGGCTGTCCCCGTGAGCTCCCAGGCGCGCCT
GTCATTCTAAATCTCTCTTTCAGCCTAAAGCTTTTTCCCCGTATCCCCCCAGGTGTCTGCAGGCTCAAAG
AGCAGCGAGAAGCGTTCAGAGGAAAGCGATCCCGTGCCACCTTCCCCGTGCCCGGGCTGTCCCCGCACGC
TGCCGGCTCGGGGATGCGGGGGGAGCGCCGGACCGGAGCGGAGCCCCGGGCGGCTCGCTGCTGCCCCCTA
GCGGGGGAGGGACGTAATTACATCCCTGGGGGCTTTGGGGGGGGGCTGTCCCCGTGAGCTCCCAGGCGCG
CCAACTCGGTACCGTATCGATGTCGACGTTAACGCTAGTGATATCAACTTTGTATAGAAAAGTTGGCTCC
GAATTCGCCCTTGACAGCAGAGATCCAGTTTGGTTAATTAATTGGCTCCGGTGCCCGTCAGTGGGCAGAG
CGCACATCGCCCACAGTCCCCGAGAAGTTGTGGGGAGGGGTCGGCAATTGAACCGGTGCCTAGAGAAGGT
GGCGCGGGGTAAACTGGGAAAGTGATGTCGTGTACTGGCTCCGCCTTTTTCCCGAGGGTGGGGGAGAACC
GTATATAAGTGCAGTAGTCGCCGTGAACGTTCTTTTTCGCAACGGGTTTGCCGCCAGAACACAGGTAAGT
GCCGTGTGTGGTTCCCGCGGGCCTGGCCTCTTTACGGGTTATGGCCCTTGCGTGCCTTGAATTACTTCCA
CCTGGCTGCAGTACGTGATTCTTGATCCCGAGCTTCGGGTTGGAAGTGGGTGGGAGAGTTCGAGGCCTTG
CGCTTAAGGAGCCCCTTCGCCTCGTGCTTGAGTTGAGGCCTGGCCTGGGCGCTGGGGCCGCCGCGTGCGA
ATCTGGTGGCACCTTCGCGCCTGTCTCGCTGCTTTCGATAAGTCTCTAGCCATTTAAAATTTTTGATGAC
CTGCTGCGACGCTTTTTTTCTGGCAAGATAGTCTTGTAAATGCGGGCCAAGATCTGCACACTGGTATTTC
GGTTTTTGGGGCCGCGGGCGGCGACGGGGCCCGTGCGTCCCAGCGCACATGTTCGGCGAGGCGGGGCCTG
CGAGCGCGGCCACCGAGAATCGGACGGGGGTAGTCTCAAGCTGGCCGGCCTGCTCTGGTGCCTGGCCTCG
CGCCGCCGTGTATCGCCCCGCCCTGGGCGGCAAGGCTGGCCCGGTCGGCACCAGTTGCGTGAGCGGAAAG
ATGGCCGCTTCCCGGCCCTGCTGCAGGGAGCTCAAAATGGAGGACGCGGCGCTCGGGAGAGCGGGCGGGT
GAGTCACCCACACAAAGGAAAAGGGCCTTTCCGTCCTCAGCCGTCGCTTCATGTGACTCCACGGAGTACC
GGGCGCCGTCCAGGCACCTCGATTAGTTCTCGAGCTTTTGGAGTACGTCGTCTTTAGGTTGGGGGGAGGG
GTTTTATGCGATGGAGTTTCCCCACACTGAGTGGGTGGAGACTGAAGTTAGGCCAGCTTGGCACTTGATG
TAATTCTCCTTGGAATTTGCCCTTTTTGAGTTTGGATCTTGGTTCATTCTCAAGCCTCAGACAGTGGTTC
AAAGTTTTTTTCTTCCATTTCAGGTGTCGTGAGAAGGGCGAATTCGACCCAAGTTTGTACAAAAAAGCAG
GCTCGCCACCATGGTGAGCAAGGGCGAGGAGCTGTTCACCGGGGTGGTGCCCATCCTGGTCGAGCTGGAC
GGCGACGTAAACGGCCACAAGTTCAGCGTGAGGGGCGAGGGCGAGGGCGATGCCACCAACGGCAAGCTGA
CCCTGAAGTTCATCTGCACCACCGGCAAGCTGCCCGTGCCCTGGCCCACCCTCGTGACCACCCTGAGCCA
CGGCGTGCAGTGCTTCGCCCGCTACCCCGACCACATGAAGCAGCACGACTTCTTCAAGTCCGCCATGCCC
GAAGGCTACGTCCAGGAGCGCACCATCTTCTTCAAGGACGACGGCACCTACAAGACCCGCGCCGAGGTGA
AGTTCGAGGGCGACACCCTAGTGAACCGCATCGAGCTGAAGGGCGTCGACTTCAAGGAGGACGGCAACAT
CCTGGGGCACAAGCTGGAGTACAACTTCAACAGCCACAACATCTATATCATGGCCGTCAAGCAGAAGAAC
GGCATCAAGGTGAACTTCAAGATCCGCCACAACGTGGAGGACGGCAGCGTGCAGCTCGCCGACCACTACC
AGCAGAACACCCCCATCGGCGACGGCCCCGTGCTGCTGCCCGACAGCCACTACCTGAGCACCCAGTCCGT
GCTGAGCAAAGACCCCAACGAGAAGCGCGATCACATGGTCCTGCTGGAGTTCCGCACCGCCGCCGGGATC
ACTCTCGGCATGGACGAGCTGTACAAGTAATACCACCCAGCTTTCTTGTACAAAGTGGTACGCGTGAATT
CACTCCTCAGGTGCAGGCTGCCTATCAGAAGGTGGTGGCTGGTGTGGCCAATGCCCTGGCTCACAAATAC
CACTGAGATCTTTTTCCCTCTGCCAAAAATTATGGGGACATCATGAAGCCCCTTGAGCATCTGACTTCTG
GCTAATAAAGGAAATTTATTTTCATTGCAATAGTGTGTTGGAATTTTTTGTGTCTCTCACTCGGAAGGAC
ATATGGGAGGGCAAATCATTTAAAACATCAGAATGAGTATTTGGTTTAGAGTTTGGCAACATATGCCCAT
ATGCTGGCTGCCATGAACAAAGGTTGGCTATAAAGAGGTCATCAGTATATGAAACAGCCCCCTGCTGTCC
ATTCCTTATTCCATAGAAAAGCCTTGACTTGAGGTTAGATTTTTTTTATATTTTGTTTTGTGTTATTTTT
TTCTTTAACATCCCTAAAATTTTCCTTACATGTTTTACTAGCCAGATTTTTCCTCCTCTCCTGACTACTC
CCAGTCATAGCTGTCCCTCTTCTCTTATGGAGATCCCTCGACCTGCAGCCCAAGCTTGGCGTAATCATGG
TCATAGCTGTTTCCTGTGTGAAATTGTTATCCGCTCACAATTCCACACAACATACGAGCCGGAAGCATAA
AGTGTAAAGCCTGGGGTGCCTAATGAGTGAGCTAACTCACATTAATTGCGTTGCGCTCACTGCCCGCTTT
CCAGTCGGGAAACCTGTCGTGCCAGCGGATCGACAGTACTAAGCTTGGTCTAATACCCAATCTCTCGTCT
TATCCAGATGTTTTATACGCCTCTGGCCCGTGTCTCAAAATCTCTGATGTTACATTGCACAAGATAAAAT
AATATCATCATGAACAATAAAACTGTCTGCTTACATAAACAGTAATACAAGGGGTGTTATGAGCCATATT
CAACGGGAAACGTCGAGGCCGCGATTAAATTCCAACATGGATGCTGATTTATATGGGTATAAATGGGCTC
GCGATAATGTCGGGCAATCAGGTGCGACAATCTATCGCTTGTATGGGAAGCCCGATGCGCCAGAGTTGTT
TCTGAAACATGGCAAAGGTAGCGTTGCCAATGATGTTACAGATGAGATGGTCAGACTAAACTGGCTGACG
GAATTTATGCCTCTTCCGACCATCAAGCATTTTATCCGTACTCCTGATGATGCATGGTTACTCACCACTG
CGATCCCCGGAAAAACAGCATTCCAGGTATTAGAAGAATATCCTGATTCAGGTGAAAATATTGTTGATGC
GCTGGCAGTGTTCCTGCGCCGGTTGCATTCGATTCCTGTTTGTAATTGTCCTTTTAACAGCGATCGCGTA
TTTCGTCTCGCTCAGGCGCAATCACGAATGAATAACGGTTTGGTTGATGCGAGTGATTTTGATGACGAGC
GTAATGGCTGGCCTGTTGAACAAGTCTGGAAAGAAATGCATAAACTTTTGCCATTCTCACCGGATTCAGT
CGTCACTCATGGTGATTTCTCACTTGATAACCTTATTTTTGACGAGGGGAAATTAATAGGTTGTATTGAT
GTTGGACGAGTCGGAATCGCAGACCGATACCAGGATCTTGCCATCCTATGGAACTGCCTCGGTGAGTTTT
CTCCTTCATTACAGAAACGGCTTTTTCAAAAATATGGTATTGATAATCCTGATATGAATAAATTGCAGTT
TCATTTGATGCTCGATGAGTTTTTCTAATCAGAATTGGTTAATTGGTTGTAACACTGGCAGAGCATTACG
CTGACTTGACGGGACGGCGCAAGCTCATGACCAAAATCCCTTAACGTGAGTTACGCGTCGTTCCACTGAG
CGTCAGAGGTATCACTAGTATTACAGAGGTAAGTTATAACAGTCGCCTAACCC
Features (pLannotate 1.2.2; 28 found; start..end, strand, type, name):
     87..675     -  rep_origin     ori: high-copy-number ColE1/pMB1/pBR322/pUC origin of replication
    846..1706    -  CDS            AmpR: β-lactamase; bla; confers resistance to ampicillin, carbenicillin, and related antibiotics
   1707..1778    -  promoter       AmpR promoter: bla
   1857..2456    +  CDS            PuroR: puromycin N-acetyltransferase; pac from Streptomyces alboniger; confers resistance to puromycin
   2461..2541    +  CDS            HBB (fragment): HBB_PONPY - Experimental evidence at transcript level: Swiss-Prot protein existence level 2. Involved in oxygen transport from the lung to the various peripheral tissues. From Pongo pygmaeus (Bornean orangutan).
   2612..2667    +  polyA_signal   β-globin poly(A) signal: rabbit β-globin polyadenylation signal (Gil and Proudfoot, 1987)
   3646..3666    +  protein_bind   attB4: mutant version of attB; core recombination site for the Gateway® BP reaction BP Clonase™
   3734..3945    +  promoter       EF-1α core promoter: core promoter for human elongation factor EF-1α
   3946..4884    +  intron         EF-1α intron A: intron upstream of the start codon of human EF-1α
   4911..4931    +  protein_bind   attB1: mutant version of attB; core recombination site for the Gateway® BP reaction BP Clonase™
   4951..5646    +  CDS            mKate2: mKate2 is a basic (constitutively fluorescent) red fluorescent protein published in 2009, derived from Entacmaea quadricolor. It is reported to be a rapidly-maturing monomer with moderate acid sensitivity.
   5666..5690    -  protein_bind   attB2: mutant version of attB; recombination site for the Gateway® BP reaction BP Clonase™
   5834..5908    +  CDS            HBB (fragment): HBB_PONPY - Experimental evidence at transcript level: Swiss-Prot protein existence level 2. Involved in oxygen transport from the lung to the various peripheral tissues. From Pongo pygmaeus (Bornean orangutan).
   5979..6034    +  polyA_signal   β-globin poly(A) signal: rabbit β-globin polyadenylation signal (Gil and Proudfoot, 1987)
   6418..6443    +  misc_feature   SA: splice acceptor site
   7115..7135    +  protein_bind   attB4: mutant version of attB; core recombination site for the Gateway® BP reaction BP Clonase™
   7203..7414    +  promoter       EF-1α core promoter: core promoter for human elongation factor EF-1α
   7415..8353    +  intron         EF-1α intron A: intron upstream of the start codon of human EF-1α
   8380..8400    +  protein_bind   attB1: mutant version of attB; core recombination site for the Gateway® BP reaction BP Clonase™
   8411..9127    +  CDS            EBFP2: EBFP2 is a basic (constitutively fluorescent) blue fluorescent protein published in 2007, derived from Aequorea victoria. It is reported to be a rapidly-maturing monomer with moderate acid sensitivity.
   9135..9159    -  protein_bind   attB2: mutant version of attB; recombination site for the Gateway® BP reaction BP Clonase™
   9163..9243    +  CDS            HBB (fragment): HBB_PONPY - Experimental evidence at transcript level: Swiss-Prot protein existence level 2. Involved in oxygen transport from the lung to the various peripheral tissues. From Pongo pygmaeus (Bornean orangutan).
   9314..9369    +  polyA_signal   β-globin poly(A) signal: rabbit β-globin polyadenylation signal (Gil and Proudfoot, 1987)
   9752..9774    -  protein_bind   lac operator (fragment): The lac repressor binds to the lac operator to inhibit transcription in E. coli. This inhibition can be relieved by adding lactose or isopropyl-β-D-thiogalactopyranoside (IPTG). lac repressor encoded by lacI
   9778..9808    -  promoter       lac promoter: promoter for the E. coli lac operon
   9823..9844    -  protein_bind   CAP binding site: CAP binding activates transcription in the presence of cAMP. E. coli catabolite activator protein
   9857..9896    -  CDS            lacI (fragment): lac repressor; lacI; The lac repressor binds to the lac operator to inhibit transcription in E. coli. This inhibition can be relieved by adding lactose or isopropyl-β-D-thiogalactopyranoside (IPTG).
  10069..10878   +  CDS            KanR: aminoglycoside phosphotransferase; aph(3')-Ia; confers resistance to kanamycin in bacteria or G418 (Geneticin®) in eukaryotes
