[The description below was written by a language model from this plasmid's Addgene catalogue record and pLannotate feature annotations shown in this document.]
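Description:
LSB-hsa-miR-1271-3p is a mammalian expression plasmid from a synthetic-biology miRNA sensor series, built on the Low Sensor Backbone (LSB) and used to report the activity of human miR-1271-3p by fluorescence. It is propagated in E. coli from a high-copy ColE1/pUC-type origin and carries both β-lactamase (ampicillin) and aph(3')-Ia (kanamycin) markers, with dual selection recorded. The annotated depositor sequence is about 11 kb.

The payload consists of two parallel transcription units of matching design. Each has a human EF-1α core promoter with its intron A, a fluorescent protein coding sequence flanked by Gateway attB1/attB2 sites (with an attB4 site upstream of the promoter), and a rabbit β-globin 3' region with its poly(A) signal. One unit expresses the red protein mKate2, and the record states that the hsa-miR-1271-3p target lies in its 3' UTR. The target itself is not annotated in the feature table, although there is an unannotated gap between attB2 and the β-globin sequence in this unit. The other unit expresses EBFP2 without a target and serves as an internal reference. When miR-1271-3p is active in transfected cells, mKate2 output falls relative to EBFP2, so the red-to-blue ratio gives a normalised measure of miRNA-mediated repression.

A puromycin N-acetyltransferase gene with its own β-globin poly(A) signal allows puromycin selection in mammalian cells, though no promoter for it is annotated. The depositor notes that the repeated poly(A) elements make the plasmid inherently unstable. They also report small insertions flanking the puromycin coding region in the physical plasmid, relative to the depositor sequence, that do not impair selection.
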