Addgene plasmid #103195: LSB-hsa-miR-1271-3p
Purpose: Used to sense miRNA activity using fluorescence based tools. hsa-miR-1271-3p target in 3' UTR of of mKate. miRNA activity can be measured by the repression of mKate2 relative to EBFP2 fluorescent proteins . Plasmid is inherently unstable; please see Depositor Comments
Depositing lab: Ron Weiss. Depositing organization: Massachusetts Institute of Technology. Publication: A mixed antagonistic/synergistic miRNA repression model enables accurate predictions of multi-input miRNA sensor activity. Gam JJ, Babb J, Weiss R. Nat Commun. 2018 Jun 22;9(1):2430. doi: 10.1038/s41467-018-04575-0. PubMed 29934631.
Backbone
  Vector backbone: Low Sensor Backbone (LSB)
  Vector type: Mammalian Expression, Synthetic Biology
Growth in bacteria
  Bacterial resistance: Ampicillin and Kanamycin, 100 & 50 μg/mL
  Growth temperature: 30°C
  Growth strain: NEB Stable
  Copy number: High Copy
Gene/Insert
  Gene/Insert name: hsa-miR-1271-3p target
  Species: H. sapiens (human)
  Entrez Gene: MIR1271 (a.k.a. MIRN1271, hsa-mir-1271)
  Promoter: EF-1a
  Cloning method: Gibson Cloning
Terms and licenses: Academic/Nonprofit Terms; Industry Terms: Not Available to Industry
Depositor comments: Please note that this plasmid is inherently unstable due to a repeating poly A element. We recommend performing a diagnostic digest on multiple colonies upon receipt. The depositors would like to note the presence of several discrepancies between the depositor sequence and physical plasmid sequence. In particular, the sequences upstream and downstream of the puromycin coding region have 10 bp insertions which do not affect the ability to perform puromycin selection. The sequences for those regions within the physical plasmids are as follows: Upstream of Puro: GAATTCGACCGCCTGTCTCAAGGTGCCACC; Downstream of Puro: GCTTTGAGACTACGCGTGAATTCACTCCTC.
How to cite: LSB-hsa-miR-1271-3p was a gift from Ron Weiss (Addgene plasmid # 103195 ; http://n2t.net/addgene:103195 ; RRID:Addgene_103195)
