>Addgene plasmid #103195 | LSB-hsa-miR-1271-3p | depositor partial sequence | sequence record 195440 | hsa-miR-1271-3p target
TGCCTGGCACATAGCAGGCACT
