>Addgene plasmid #103195 | LSB-hsa-miR-1271-3p | addgene full sequence | sequence record 237638 | mKate2-F 5'-ACCCGCTAAGAACCTCAAGA-3'
AGAGACATACGTCGAGCAGCACGAGGTGGCTGTGGCCAGATACTGCGACCTCCCTAGCAAACTGGGGCAC
AAACTTAATTGAGAATTCTACCACCCAGCTTTCTTGTACAAAGTGGTACGTCTCAAGACCAGAGGTCTCT
GCTTATCCTGGATGCCTGGCACATAGCAGGCACTTGCCTGGCACATAGCAGGCACTTGCCTGGCACATAG
CAGGCACTTGCCTGGCACATAGCAGGCACTCAACCAGAAGAGACCTGTGCTTCACTCCTCAGGTGCAGGC
TGCCTATCAGAAGGTGGTGGCTGGTGTGGCCAATGCCCTGGCTCACAAATACCACTGAGATCTTTTTCCC
TCTGCCAAAAATTATGGGGACATCATGAAGCCCCTTGAGCATCTGACTTCTGGCTAATAAAGGAAATTTA
TTTTCATTGCAATAGTGTGTTGGAATTTTTTGTGTCTCTCACTCGGAAGGACATATGGGAGGGCAAATCA
TTTAAAACATCAGAATGAGTATTTGGTTTAGAGTTTGGCAACATATGCCCATATGCTGGCTGCCATGAAC
AAAGGTTGGCTAT
